>Addgene plasmid #76641 | CHEK1 gRNA (BRDN0001146941) | addgene full sequence | sequence record 186220 | Addgene Assembled Sequence
CCCGGGTGCAAAGATGGATAAAGTTTTAAACAGAGAGGAATCTTTGCAGCTAATGGACCTTCTAGGTCTT
GAAAGGAGTGGGAATTGGCTCCGGTGCCCGTCAGTGGGCAGAGCGCACATCGCCCACAGTCCCCGAGAAG
TTGGGGGGAGGGGTCGGCAATTGATCCGGTGCCTAGAGAAGGTGGCGCGGGGTAAACTGGGAAAGTGATG
TCGTGTACTGGCTCCGCCTTTTTCCCGAGGGTGGGGGAGAACCGTATATAAGTGCAGTAGTCGCCGTGAA
CGTTCTTTTTCGCAACGGGTTTGCCGCCAGAACACAGGTAAGTGCCGTGTGTGGTTCCCGCGGGCCTGGC
CTCTTTACGGGTTATGGCCCTTGCGTGCCTTGAATTACTTCCACCTGGCTGCAGTACGTGATTCTTGATC
CCGAGCTTCGGGTTGGAAGTGGGTGGGAGAGTTCGAGGCCTTGCGCTTAAGGAGCCCCTTCGCCTCGTGC
TTGAGTTGAGGCCTGGCCTGGGCGCTGGGGCCGCCGCGTGCGAATCTGGTGGCACCTTCGCGCCTGTCTC
GCTGCTTTCGATAAGTCTCTAGCCATTTAAAATTTTTGATGACCTGCTGCGACGCTTTTTTTCTGGCAAG
ATAGTCTTGTAAATGCGGGCCAAGATCTGCACACTGGTATTTCGGTTTTTGGGGCCGCGGGCGGCGACGG
GGCCCGTGCGTCCCAGCGCACATGTTCGGCGAGGCGGGGCCTGCGAGCGCGGCCACCGAGAATCGGACGG
GGGTAGTCTCAAGCTGGCCGGCCTGCTCTGGTGCCTGGCCTCGCGCCGCCGTGTATCGCCCCGCCCTGGG
CGGCAAGGCTGGCCCGGTCGGCACCAGTTGCGTGAGCGGAAAGATGGCCGCTTCCCGGCCCTGCTGCAGG
GAGCTCAAAATGGAGGACGCGGCGCTCGGGAGAGCGGGCGGGTGAGTCACCCACACAAAGGAAAAGGGCC
TTTCCGTCCTCAGCCGTCGCTTCATGTGACTCCACGGAGTACCGGGCGCCGTCCAGGCACCTCGATTAGT
TCTCGAGCTTTTGGAGTACGTCGTCTTTAGGTTGGGGGGAGGGGTTTTATGCGATGGAGTTTCCCCACAC
TGAGTGGGTGGAGACTGAAGTTAGGCCAGCTTGGCACTTGATGTAATTCTCCTTGGAATTTGCCCTTTTT
GAGTTTGGATCTTGGTTCATTCTCAAGCCTCAGACAGTGGTTCAAAGTTTTTTTCTTCCATTTCAGGTGT
CGTGACGTACGGCCACCATGACCGAGTACAAGCCCACGGTGCGCCTCGCCACCCGCGACGACGTCCCCAG
GGCCGTACGCACCCTCGCCGCCGCGTTCGCCGACTACCCCGCCACGCGCCACACCGTCGATCCGGACCGC
CACATCGAGCGGGTCACCGAGCTGCAAGAACTCTTCCTCACGCGCGTCGGGCTCGACATCGGCAAGGTGT
GGGTCGCGGACGACGGCGCCGCCGTGGCGGTCTGGACCACGCCGGAGAGCGTCGAAGCGGGGGCGGTGTT
CGCCGAGATCGGCCCGCGCATGGCCGAGTTGAGCGGTTCCCGGCTGGCCGCGCAGCAACAGATGGAAGGC
CTCCTGGCGCCGCACCGGCCCAAGGAGCCCGCGTGGTTCCTGGCCACCGTCGGAGTCTCGCCCGACCACC
AGGGCAAGGGTCTGGGCAGCGCCGTCGTGCTCCCCGGAGTGGAGGCGGCCGAGCGCGCCGGGGTGCCCGC
CTTCCTGGAGACCTCCGCGCCCCGCAACCTCCCCTTCTACGAGCGGCTCGGCTTCACCGTCACCGCCGAC
GTCGAGGTGCCCGAAGGACCGCGCACCTGGTGCATGACCCGCAAGCCCGGTGCCTGAACGCGTTAAGTCG
ACAATCAACCTCTGGATTACAAAATTTGTGAAAGATTGACTGGTATTCTTAACTATGTTGCTCCTTTTAC
GCTATGTGGATACGCTGCTTTAATGCCTTTGTATCATGCTATTGCTTCCCGTATGGCTTTCATTTTCTCC
TCCTTGTATAAATCCTGGTTGCTGTCTCTTTATGAGGAGTTGTGGCCCGTTGTCAGGCAACGTGGCGTGG
TGTGCACTGTGTTTGCTGACGCAACCCCCACTGGTTGGGGCATTGCCACCACCTGTCAGCTCCTTTCCGG
GACTTTCGCTTTCCCCCTCCCTATTGCCACGGCGGAACTCATCGCCGCCTGCCTTGCCCGCTGCTGGACA
GGGGCTCGGCTGTTGGGCACTGACAATTCCGTGGTGTTGTCGGGGAAATCATCGTCCTTTCCTTGGCTGC
TCGCCTGTGTTGCCACCTGGATTCTGCGCGGGACGTCCTTCTGCTACGTCCCTTCGGCCCTCAATCCAGC
GGACCTTCCTTCCCGCGGCCTGCTGCCGGCTCTGCGGCCTCTTCCGCGTCTTCGCCTTCGCCCTCAGACG
AGTCGGATCTCCCTTTGGGCCGCCTCCCCGCGTCGACTTTAAGACCAATGACTTACAAGGCAGCTGTAGA
TCTTAGCCACTTTTTAAAAGAAAAGGGGGGACTGGAAGGGCTAATTCACTCCCAACGAAGACAAGATCTG
CTTTTTGCTTGTACTGGGTCTCTCTGGTTAGACCAGATCTGAGCCTGGGAGCTCTCTGGCTAACTAGGGA
ACCCACTGCTTAAGCCTCAATAAAGCTTGCCTTGAGTGCTTCAAGTAGTGTGTGCCCGTCTGTTGTGTGA
CTCTGGTAACTAGAGATCCCTCAGACCCTTTTAGTCAGTGTGGAAAATCTCTAGCAGTACGTATAGTAGT
TCATGTCATCTTATTATTCAGTATTTATAACTTGCAAAGAAATGAATATCAGAGAGTGAGAGGAACTTGT
TTATTGCAGCTTATAATGGTTACAAATAAAGCAATAGCATCACAAATTTCACAAATAAAGCATTTTTTTC
ACTGCATTCTAGTTGTGGTTTGTCCAAACTCATCAATGTATCTTATCATGTCTGGCTCTAGCTATCCCGC
CCCTAACTCCGCCCATCCCGCCCCTAACTCCGCCCAGTTCCGCCCATTCTCCGCCCCATGGCTGACTAAT
TTTTTTTATTTATGCAGAGGCCGAGGCCGCCTCGGCCTCTGAGCTATTCCAGAAGTAGTGAGGAGGCTTT
TTTGGAGGCCTAGGGACGTACCCAATTCGCCCTATAGTGAGTCGTATTACGCGCGCTCACTGGCCGTCGT
TTTACAACGTCGTGACTGGGAAAACCCTGGCGTTACCCAACTTAATCGCCTTGCAGCACATCCCCCTTTC
GCCAGCTGGCGTAATAGCGAAGAGGCCCGCACCGATCGCCCTTCCCAACAGTTGCGCAGCCTGAATGGCG
AATGGG
[124 nt withheld, positions 3367-3490]
C
[91 nt withheld, positions 3492-3582]
A
[49 nt withheld, positions 3584-3632]
CCTTTGACGTTGGAGTCCACGTTCTTT
[37 nt withheld, positions 3660-3696]
ACCCTATCTCGGTCTATTCTTTTGATTTATAAGGGATTTTGCCGATTTCGGCCTATTGGTTAAAAAATGA
GCTGATTTAACAAAAATTTAACGCGAATTTTAACAAAATATTAACGCTTACAATTTAGGTGGCACTTTTC
GGGGAAATGTGCGCGGAACCCCTATTTGTTTATTTTTCTAAATACATTCAAATATGTATCCGCTCATGAG
ACAATAACCCTGATAAATGCTTCAATAATATTGAAAAAGGAAGAGTATGAGTATTCAACATTTCCGTGTC
GCCCTTATTCCCTTTTTTGCGGCATTTTGCCTTCCTGTTTTTGCTCACCCAGAAACGCTGGTGAAAGTAA
AAGATGCTGAAGATCAGTTGGGTGCACGAGTGGGTTACATCGAACTGGATCTCAACAGCGGTAAGATCCT
TGAGAGTTTTCGCCCCGAAGAACGTTTTCCAATGATGAGCACTTTTAAAGTTCTGCTATGTGGCGCGGTA
TTATCCCGTATTGACGCCGGGCAAGAGCAACTCGGTCGCCGCATACACTATTCTCAGAATGACTTGGTTG
AGTACTCACCAGTCACAGAAAAGCATCTTACGGATGGCATGACAGTAAGAGAATTATGCAGTGCTGCCAT
AACCATGAGTGATAACACTGCGGCCAACTTACTTCTGACAACGATCGGAGGACCGAAGGAGCTAACCGCT
TTTTTGCACAACATGGGGGATCATGTAACTCGCCTTGATCGTTGGGAACCGGAGCTGAATGAAGCCATAC
CAAACGACGAGCGTGACACCACGATGCCTGTAGCAATGGCAACAACGTTGCGCAAACTATTAACTGGCGA
ACTACTTACTCTAGCTTCCCGGCAACAATTAATAGACTGGATGGAGGCGGATAAAGTTGCAGGACCACTT
CTGCGCTCGGCCCTTCCGGCTGGCTGGTTTATTGCTGATAAATCTGGAGCCGGTGAGCGTGGGTCTCGCG
GTATCATTGCAGCACTGGGGCCAGATGGTAAGCCCTCCCGTATCGTAGTTATCTACACGACGGGGAGTCA
GGCAACTATGGATGAACGAAATAGACAGATCGCTGAGATAGGTGCCTCACTGATTAAGCATTGGTAACTG
TCAGACCAAGTTTACTCATATATACTTTAGATTGATTTAAAACTTCATTTTTAATTTAAAAGGATCTAGG
TGAAGATCCTTTTTGATAATCTCATGACCAAAATCCCTTAACGTGAGTTTTCGTTCCACTGAGCGTCAGA
CCCCGTAGAAAAGATCAAAGGATCTTCTTGAGATCCTTTTTTTCTGCGCGTAATCTGCTGCTTGCAAACA
AAAAAACCACCGCTACCAGCGGTGGTTTGTTTGCCGGATCAAGAGCTACCAACTCTTTTTCCGAAGGTAA
CTGGCTTCAGCAGAGCGCAGATACCAAATACTGTTCTTCTAGTGTAGCCGTAGTTAGGCCACCACTTCAA
GAACTCTGTAGCACCGCCTACATACCTCGCTCTGCTAATCCTGTTACCAGTGGCTGCTGCCAGTGGCGAT
AAGTCGTGTCTTACCGGGTTGGACTCAAGACGATAGTTACCGGATAAGGCGCAGCGGTCGGGCTGAACGG
GGGGTTCGTGCACACAGCCCAGCTTGGAGCGAACGACCTACACCGAACTGAGATACCTACAGCGTGAGCT
ATGAGAAAGCGCCACGCTTCCCGAAGGGAGAAAGGCGGACAGGTATCCGGTAAGCGGCAGGGTCGGAACA
GGAGAGCGCACGAGGGAGCTTCCAGGGGGAAACGCCTGGTATCTTTATAGTCCTGTCGGGTTTCGCCACC
TCTGACTTGAGCGTCGATTTTTGTGATGCTCGTCAGGGGGGCGGAGCCTATGGAAAAACGCCAGCAACGC
GGCCTTTTTACGGTTCCTGGCCTTTTGCTGGCCTTTTGCTCACATGTTCTTTCCTGCGTTATCCCCTGAT
TCTGTGGATAACCGTATTACCGCCTTTGAGTGAGCTGATACCGCTCGCCGCAGCCGAACGACCGAGCGCA
GCGAGTCAGTGAGCGAGGAAGCGGAAGAGCGCCCAATACGCAAACCGCCTCTCCCCGCGCGTTGGCCGAT
TCATTAATGCAGCTGGCACGACAGGTTTCCCGACTGGAAAGCGGGCAGTGAGCGCAACGCAATTAATGTG
AGTTAGCTCACTCATTAGGCACCCCAGGCTTTACACTTTATGCTTCCGGCTCGTATGTTGTGTGGAATTG
TGAGCGGATAACAATTTCACACAGGAAACAGCTATGACCATGATTACGCCAAGCGCGCAATTAACCCTCA
CTAAAGGGAACAAAAGCTGGAGCTGCAAGCTTAATGTAGTCTTATGCAATACTCTTGTAGTCTTGCAACA
TGGTAACGATGAGTTAGCAACATGCCTTACAAGGAGAGAAAAAGCACCGTGCATGCCGATTGGTGGAAGT
AAGGTGGTACGATCGTGCCTTATTAGGAAGGCAACAGACGGGTCTGACATGGATTGGACGAACCACTGAA
TTGCCGCATTGCAGAGATATTGTATTTAAGTGCCTAGCTCGATACATAAACGGGTCTCTCTGGTTAGACC
AGATCTGAGCCTGGGAGCTCTCTGGCTAACTAGGGAACCCACTGCTTAAGCCTCAATAAAGCTTGCCTTG
AGTGCTTCAAGTAGTGTGTGCCCGTCTGTTGTGTGACTCTGGTAACTAGAGATCCCTCAGACCCTTTTAG
TCAGTGTGGAAAATCTCTAGCAGTGGCGCCCGAACAGGGACTTGAAAGCGAAAGGGAAACCAGAGGAGCT
CTCTCGACGCAGGACTCGGCTTGCTGAAGCGCGCACGGCAAGAGGCGAGGGGCGGCGACTGGTGAGTACG
CCAAAAATTTTGACTAGCGGAGGCTAGAAGGAGAGAGATGGGTGCGAGAGCGTCAGTATTAAGCGGGGGA
GAATTAGATCGCGATGGGAAAAAATTCGGTTAAGGCCAGGGGGAAAGAAAAAATATAAATTAAAACATAT
AGTATGGGCAAGCAGGGAGCTAGAACGATTCGCAGTTAATCCTGGCCTGTTAGAAACATCAGAAGGCTGT
AGACAAATACTGGGACAGCTACAACCATCCCTTCAGACAGGATCAGAAGAACTTAGATCATTATATAATA
CAGTAGCAACCCTCTATTGTGTGCATCAAAGGATAGAGATAAAAGACACCAAGGAAGCTTTAGACAAGAT
AGAGGAAGAGCAAAACAAAAGTAAGACCACCGCACAGCAAGCGGCCGCTGATCTTCAGACCTGGAGGAGG
AGATATGAGGGACAATTGGAGAAGTGAATTATATAAATATAAAGTAGTAAAAATTGAACCATTAGGAGTA
GCACCCACCAAGGCAAAGAGAAGAGTGGTGCAGAGAGAAAAAAGAGCAGTGGGAATAGGAGCTTTGTTCC
TTGGGTTCTTGGGAGCAGCAGGAAGCACTATGGGCGCAGCGTCAATGACGCTGACGGTACAGGCCAGACA
ATTATTGTCTGGTATAGTGCAGCAGCAGAACAATTTGCTGAGGGCTATTGAGGCGCAACAGCATCTGTTG
CAACTCACAGTCTGGGGCATCAAGCAGCTCCAGGCAAGAATCCTGGCTGTGGAAAGATACCTAAAGGATC
AACAGCTCCTGGGGATTTGGGGTTGCTCTGGAAAACTCATTTGCACCACTGCTGTGCCTTGGAATGCTAG
TTGGAGTAATAAATCTCTGGAACAGATTTGGAATCACACGACCTGGATGGAGTGGGACAGAGAAATTAAC
AATTACACAAGCTTAATACACTCCTTAATTGAAGAATCGCAAAACCAGCAAGAAAAGAATGAACAAGAAT
TATTGGAATTAGATAAATGGGCAAGTTTGTGGAATTGGTTTAACATAACAAATTGGCTGTGGTATATAAA
ATTATTCATAATGATAGTAGGAGGCTTGGTAGGTTTAAGAATAGTTTTTGCTGTACTTTCTATAGTGAAT
AGAGTTAGGCAGGGATATTCACCATTATCGTTTCAGACCCACCTCCCAACCCCGAGGGGACCCAGAGAGG
GCCTATTTCCCATGATTCCTTCATATTTGCATATACGATACAAGGCTGTTAGAGAGATAATTAGAATTAA
TTTGACTGTAAACACAAAGATATTAGTACAAAATACGTGACGTAGAAAGTAATAATTTCTTGGGTAGTTT
GCAGTTTTAAAATTATGTTTTAAAATGGACTATCATATGCTTACCGTAACTTGAAAGTATTTCGATTTCT
TGGCTTTATATATCTTGTGGAAAGGACGAAACACCGACACCACCTGAAGTGACTCGGTTTTAGAGCTAGA
AATAGCAAGTTAAAATAAGGCTAGTCCGTTATCAACTTGAAAAAGTGGCACCGAGTCGGTGCTTTTTTAA
GCTTGGCGTAACTAGATCTTGAGACAAATGGCAGTATTCATCCACAATTTTAAAAGAAAAGGGGGGATTG
GGGGGTACAGTGCAGGGGAAAGAATAGTAGACATAATAGCAACAGACATACAAACTAAAGAATTACAAAA
ACAAATTACAAAAATTCAAAATTTTCGGGTTTATTACAGGGACAGCAGAGATCCACTTTGGCGCCGGCTC
GAGGGGG
Features (pLannotate 1.2.2; 29 found; start..end, strand, type, name):
     14..80      +  CDS            small t antigen (fragment): SV40 (simian virus 40) small t antigen
    106..317     +  promoter       EF-1α core promoter: core promoter for human elongation factor EF-1α
    318..1256    +  intron         EF-1α intron A: intron upstream of the start codon of human EF-1α
   1278..1877    +  CDS            PuroR (fragment): puromycin N-acetyltransferase; pac from Streptomyces; confers resistance to puromycin
   1893..2481    +  misc_feature   WPRE: woodchuck hepatitis virus posttranscriptional regulatory element
   2532..2551    +  misc_feature   cPPT/CTS (fragment): central polypurine tract and central termination sequence of HIV-1
   2553..2786    +  LTR            3' LTR (ΔU3): self-inactivating 3' long terminal repeat (LTR) from HIV-1
   2864..2985    +  polyA_signal   SV40 poly(A) signal: SV40 polyadenylation signal
   3025..3160    +  rep_origin     SV40 ori: SV40 origin of replication
   3181..3199    -  promoter       T7 promoter: promoter for bacteriophage T7 RNA polymerase
   3207..3362    +  CDS            lacZα (fragment): LacZα fragment of β-galactosidase; lacZ fragment
   3367..3795    +  rep_origin     f1 ori (sequence partly withheld): f1 bacteriophage origin of replication; arrow indicates direction of (+) strand synthesis
   3848..3952    +  promoter       AmpR promoter: bla
   3953..4813    +  CDS            AmpR: β-lactamase; bla; confers resistance to ampicillin, carbenicillin, and related antibiotics
   4984..5572    +  rep_origin     ori: high-copy-number ColE1/pMB1/pBR322/pUC origin of replication
   5755..5847    +  CDS            lacI (fragment): lac repressor; lacI; The lac repressor binds to the lac operator to inhibit transcription in E. coli. This inhibition can be relieved by adding lactose or isopropyl-β-D-thiogalactopyranoside (IPTG).
   5860..5881    +  protein_bind   CAP binding site: CAP binding activates transcription in the presence of cAMP. E. coli catabolite activator protein
   5896..5926    +  promoter       lac promoter: promoter for the E. coli lac operon
   5934..5950    +  protein_bind   lac operator: The lac repressor binds to the lac operator to inhibit transcription in E. coli. This inhibition can be relieved by adding lactose or isopropyl-β-D-thiogalactopyranoside (IPTG). lac repressor encoded by lacI
   5995..6013    +  promoter       T3 promoter: promoter for bacteriophage T3 RNA polymerase
   6041..6267    +  promoter       RSV promoter: Rous sarcoma virus enhancer/promoter
   6268..6448    +  LTR            5' LTR (truncated): truncated 5' long terminal repeat (LTR) from HIV-1
   6495..6620    +  misc_feature   HIV-1 Ψ: packaging signal of human immunodeficiency virus type 1
   6604..6967    +  CDS            HIV-1 gag (fragment): gag protein from human immunodeficiency virus 1; gag
   7113..7346    +  misc_feature   RRE: The Rev response element (RRE) of HIV-1 allows for Rev-dependent mRNA export from the nucleus to the cytoplasm.
   7723..7749    +  CDS            Rev (fragment): human immunodeficiency virus 1 (HIV-1) Rev protein; rev; enhances nuclear export of unspliced and incompletely spliced viral mRNAs
   7753..7993    +  promoter       U6 promoter: RNA polymerase III promoter for human U6 snRNA
   8023..8098    +  misc_RNA       gRNA scaffold: guide RNA scaffold for the Streptococcus pyogenes CRISPR/Cas9 system
   8154..8271    +  misc_feature   cPPT/CTS: central polypurine tract and central termination sequence of HIV-1
