[The description below was written by a language model from this plasmid's Addgene catalogue record and pLannotate feature annotations shown in this document.]
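Description:
CHEK1 gRNA (BRDN0001146941) is a third-generation lentiviral guide RNA plasmid built on the lentiGuide-Puro backbone. It delivers a single sgRNA against human CHEK1 (checkpoint kinase 1, also called CHK1) into mammalian cells. The plasmid is about 8.3 kb and is propagated in E. coli at high copy from a ColE1/pUC-type origin under ampicillin selection (AmpR). It also carries an f1 origin and leftover cloning-vector elements: lac promoter/operator, a lacZα fragment, and T7 and T3 promoters.

The viral genome is transcribed from an RSV promoter fused to a truncated HIV-1 5' LTR, which makes packaging Tat-independent. It contains the Ψ packaging signal with a partial gag sequence, the RRE for Rev-dependent nuclear export, a cPPT/CTS, and a self-inactivating ΔU3 3' LTR, followed by an SV40 poly(A) signal and SV40 origin. Two expression units sit between the LTRs. In the first, a human U6 RNA polymerase III promoter drives the CHEK1-specific spacer joined to the Streptococcus pyogenes Cas9 gRNA scaffold. In the second, the EF-1α core promoter with its intron A drives puromycin N-acetyltransferase, with a WPRE to enhance expression, so transduced cells can be selected with puromycin.

The guide was designed to match several CHEK1 RefSeq transcript variants and belongs to a human kinome gRNA collection. The plasmid does not encode Cas9, so it must be paired with a separate Cas9 vector such as lentiCas9-Blast or used in cells that already express Cas9. Its typical use is CRISPR knockout of CHEK1.
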