Addgene plasmid #76641: CHEK1 gRNA (BRDN0001146941)
Purpose: 3rd generation lentiviral gRNA plasmid targeting human CHEK1
Depositing lab: John Doench & David Root. Depositing organization: Broad Institute. Publication: Optimized sgRNA design to maximize activity and minimize off-target effects of CRISPR-Cas9. Doench JG, Fusi N, Sullender M, Hegde M, Vaimberg EW, Donovan KF, Smith I, Tothova Z, Wilen C, Orchard R, Virgin HW, Listgarten J, Root DE. Nat Biotechnol. 2016 Jan 18. doi: 10.1038/nbt.3437. PubMed 26780180.
Backbone
  Vector backbone: lentiGuide-Puro
  Backbone manufacturer: Zhang Lab (Addgene plasmid # 52963)
  Vector type: Mammalian Expression, Lentiviral, CRISPR
  Selectable markers: Puromycin
Growth in bacteria
  Bacterial resistance: Ampicillin, 100 μg/mL
  Growth temperature: 37°C
  Growth strain: DH5alpha
  Copy number: High Copy
Gene/Insert
  Gene/Insert name: CHEK1 (alt names: CHEK1; NM_001114121.2)
  gRNA/shRNA sequence: ACACCACCTGAAGTGACTCG
  Species: H. sapiens (human)
  Entrez Gene: CHEK1 (a.k.a. CHK1, OZEMA21)
  Promoter: hU6
  Cloning method: Unknown
  Sequencing primers: 5′ U6-F; 3′ pS2-R
Terms and licenses: Academic/Nonprofit Terms; Industry Terms: Not Available to Industry
Depositor comments: The gRNA was designed to target the following Genbank reference sequence(s): NM_001114121.2,NM_001114122.2,NM_001244846.1,NM_001274.5. Note that this plasmid does NOT contain Cas9. It should be used in conjunction with lentiCas9-Blast (Addgene #52962) or otherwise with cell lines already expressing Cas9. Browse the full kinome gRNA library at http://www.addgene.org/pooled-library/broadgpp-human-kinome/ or visit http://www.broadinstitute.org/rnai/public/ for detailed protocols and information.
How to cite: CHEK1 gRNA (BRDN0001146941) was a gift from John Doench & David Root (Addgene plasmid # 76641 ; http://n2t.net/addgene:76641 ; RRID:Addgene_76641)
