>Addgene plasmid #76641 | CHEK1 gRNA (BRDN0001146941) | depositor partial sequence | sequence record 144101 | Target Sequence
ACACCACCTGAAGTGACTCG
