>Addgene plasmid #76641 | CHEK1 gRNA (BRDN0001146941) | addgene partial sequence | sequence record 186219 | hU6-F
TCTTGGGTAGTTTGCAGTTTTAAAATTATGTTTTAAAATGGACTATCATATGCTTACCGTAACTTGAAAG
TATTTCGATTTCTTGGCTTTATATATCTTGTGGAAAGGACGAAACACCGACACCACCTGAAGTGACTCGG
TTTTAGAGCTAGAAATAGCAAGTTAAAATAAGGCTAGTCCGTTATCAACTTGAAAAAGTGGCACCGAGTC
GGTGCTTTTTTAAGCTTGGCGTAACTAGATCTTGAGACAAATGGCAGTATTCATCCACAATTTTAAAAGA
AAAGGGGGGATTGGGGGGTACAGTGCAGGGGAAAGAATAGTAGACATAATAGCAACAGACATACAAACTA
AAGAATTACAAAAACAAATTACAAAAATTCAAAATTTTCGGGTTTATTACAGGGACAGCAGAGATCCACT
TTGGCGCCGGCTCGAGGGGGCCCGGGTGCAAAGATGGATAAAGTTTTAAACAGAGAGGAATCTTTGCAGC
TAATGGACCTTCTAGGTCTTGAAAGGAGTGGGAATTGGCTCCGGTGCCCGTCAGTGGGCAGAGCGCACAT
CGCCCACAGT
